>Addgene plasmid #187520 | EF_B0015 | addgene full sequence | sequence record 368774 | Addgene NGS Result
TTACCGGATAAGGCGCAGCGGTCGGGCTGAACGGGGGGTTCGTGCACACAGCCCAGCTTGGAGCGAACGA
CCTACACCGAACTGAGATACCTACAGCGTGAGCTATGAGAAAGCGCCACGCTTCCCGAAGGGAGAAAGGC
GGACAGGTATCCGGTAAGCGGCAGGGTCGGAACAGGAGAGCGCACGAGGGAGCTTCCAGGGGGAAACGCC
TGGTATCTTTATAGTCCTGTCGGGTTTCGCCACCTCTGACTTGAGCGTCGATTTTTGTGATGCTCGTCAG
GGGGGCGGAGCCTATGGAAAAACGCCAGCAACGCGGCCTTTTTACGGTTCCTGGCCTTTTGCTGGCCTTT
TGCTCACATGTTCTTTCCTGCGTTATCCCCTGATTCTGTGGGTGGAAGGGCTCGGAGTTGTGGTAATCTA
TGTATCCTGGGGTGGTCTCGAGCGTATAAACGCAGAAAGGCCCACCCGAAGGTGAGCCAGTGTGACTCTA
GTAGAGAGCGTTCACCGACAAACAACAGATAAAACGAAAGGCCCAGTCTTTCGACTGAGCCTTTCGTTTT
ATTTGATGCCTGGAAGCGGAGACCTGAGACGAGACAGCCTGAGAATGGATGCGAGTAATGAGCTCGGCAC
AAAATCACCACTCGATACAGGCAGCCCATCAGTCCGGGACGGCGTCAGCGGGAGAGCCGTTGTAAGGCGG
CAGACTTTGCTCATGTTACCGATGCTATTCGGAAGAACGGCAACTAAGCTGCCGGGTTTGAAACACGGAT
GATCTCGCGGAGGGTAGCATGTTGATTGTAACGATGACAGAGCGTTGCTGCCTGTGATCACCGCTCCTCT
AGAGTCGACTTGCAGGCATGCAAGCTTAGCAAGCGAACCGGAATTGCCAGCTGGGGCGCCCTCTGGTAAG
GTTGGGAAGCCCTGCAAAGTAAACTGGATGGCTTTCTTGCCGCCAAGGATCTGATGGCGCAGGGGATCAA
TATCTGATCAAGAGACAGGATGAGGATCGTTTCGCATGAGGGAAGCGGTGATCGCCGAAGTATCGACTCA
ACTATCAGAGGTAGTTGGCGTCATCGAGCGCCATCTCGAACCGACGTTGCTGGCCGTACATTTGTACGGC
TCCGCAGTGGATGGCGGCCTGAAGCCACACAGTGATATTGATTTGCTGGTTACGGTGACCGTAAGGCTTG
ATGAAACAACGCGGCGAGCTTTGATCAACGACCTTTTGGAAACTTCGGCTTCCCCTGGAGAGAGTGAGAT
TCTCCGCGCTGTAGAAGTCACCATTGTTGTGCACGACGACATCATTCCGTGGCGTTATCCAGCTAAGCGC
GAACTGCAATTTGGAGAATGGCAGCGCAATGACATTCTTGCTGGTATCTTCGAGCCAGCCACGATCGACA
TTGATCTGGCTATCTTGCTGACAAAAGCAAGAGAACATAGCGTTGCCTTGGTAGGTCCAGCGGCGGAGGA
ACTCTTTGATCCGGTTCCTGAACAGGATCTATTTGAGGCGCTAAATGAAACCTTAACGCTATGGAACTCG
CCGCCCGACTGGGCTGGCGATGAGCGAAATGTAGTGCTTACGTTGTCCCGCATTTGGTACAGCGCAGTAA
CCGGCAAAATCGCGCCGAAGGATGTCGCTGCCGACTGGGCAATGGAGCGCCTGCCGGCCCAGTATCAGCC
CGTCATACTTGAAGCTAGACAGGCTTATCTTGGACAAGAAGAAGATCGCTTGGCCTCGCGCGCAGATCAG
TTGGAAGAATTTGTCCACTACGTGAAAGGCGAGATCACCAAGGTAGTCGGCAAATAATAATCACCTAGAA
TGCATGACCAAAATCCCTTAACGTGAGTTTTCGTTCCACTGAGCGTCAGACCCCGTAGAAAAGATCAAAG
GATCTTCTTGAGATCCTTTTTTTCTGCGCGTAATCTGCTGCTTGCAAACAAAAAAACCACCGCTACCAGC
GGTGGTTTGTTTGCCGGATCAAGAGCTACCAACTCTTTTTCCGAAGGTAACTGGCTTCAGCAGAGCGCAG
ATACCAAATACTGTTCTTCTAGTGTAGCCGTAGTTAGGCCACCACTTCAAGAACTCTGTAGCACCGCCTA
CATACCTCGCTCTGCTAATCCTGTTACCAGTGGCTGCTGCCAGTGGCGATAAGTCGTGTCTTACCGGGTT
GGACTCAAGACGATAG
Features (pLannotate 1.2.2; 6 found; start..end, strand, type, name):
    451..478     -  terminator     T7Te terminator: phage T7 early transcription terminator
    494..565     -  terminator     rrnB T1 terminator: transcription terminator T1 from the E. coli rrnB gene
    835..867     +  misc_feature   MCS (fragment): pUC18/19 multiple cloning site
    868..984     +  CDS            tnpA (fragment): TN5P_ECOLX - Also known as tnp. Experimental evidence at protein level: Swiss-Prot protein existence level 1. Mediates transposition of transposon Tn5 by a 'cut and paste' mechanism. First, the monomeric transposase binds the 19 bp inverted DNA repeats flanking the transposon. Then, dimerization of the DNA- bound transposase creates a synaptic DNA complex. After nicking of the first DNA strand, excision of the transposon proceeds through a series of intermediates. The transposase then mediates the insertion of the transposon at a new site by strand transfer. The activity of the wild- type tran
   1016..1804    +  CDS            aadA: S3AD_ECOLX - Experimental evidence at protein level: Swiss-Prot protein existence level 1. Mediates bacterial resistance to the antibiotics streptomycin and spectinomycin. From Escherichia coli.
   1898..300     +  rep_origin     ori (across the origin): high-copy-number ColE1/pMB1/pBR322/pUC origin of replication
