[The description below was written by a language model from this plasmid's Addgene catalogue record and pLannotate feature annotations shown in this document.]
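Description:
EF_B0015 is a small (about 2.2 kb) Level 0 donor plasmid from the Universal Loop (uLoop) assembly system, built on the pL0R backbone and classed as a synthetic biology part vector. It is maintained in E. coli at high copy through a ColE1/pUC-type origin of replication and selected with spectinomycin, resistance being conferred by the aadA aminoglycoside adenylyltransferase gene (which also covers streptomycin). The annotation also picks up a short remnant of the pUC18/19 multiple cloning site and a fragment matching the Tn5 transposase gene just upstream of aadA. These look like backbone remnants rather than functional elements, and no intact transposase is present.

The payload is the synthetic BBa_B0015 double terminator, stored as a standardised part for the "EF" position, the terminator slot at the 3′ end of a transcription unit. The catalogue purpose line describes it as derived from T7 phage, while the feature table resolves it into two tandem elements: the E. coli rrnB T1 terminator and the phage T7 early (T7Te) terminator. Both are annotated on the reverse strand of the sequenced record. Combining two terminators in series is a common way to achieve efficient transcription stop in bacteria.

The part was cloned using BsaI sites that were destroyed in the process. As an L0 donor, it is intended to be combined with promoter, coding and other L0 parts in Type IIS restriction-based assembly to build Level 1 transcription units, which can then be assembled recursively into larger multigene constructs. The plasmid carries no promoter, coding sequence or reporter of its own.
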