Addgene plasmid #187520: EF_B0015
Purpose: L0 donor EF - Terminator, BBa_B0015 double terminator derived from T7 phage
Depositing lab: Bernardo Pollak. Publication: Universal loop assembly: open, efficient and cross-kingdom DNA fabrication. Pollak B, Matute T, Nunez I, Cerda A, Lopez C, Vargas V, Kan A, Bielinski V, von Dassow P, Dupont CL, Federici F. Synth Biol (Oxf). 2020;5(1):ysaa001. doi: 10.1093/synbio/ysaa001. Epub 2020 Feb 5. PubMed 32161816.
Backbone
  Vector backbone: pL0R
  Vector type: Synthetic Biology
Growth in bacteria
  Bacterial resistance: Spectinomycin, 50 μg/mL
  Growth temperature: 37°C
  Growth strain: DH5alpha
  Copy number: High Copy
Gene/Insert
  Gene/Insert name: B0015
  Species: Synthetic
  Mutation: -
  Cloning method: Restriction Enzyme; 5′ cloning site BsaI (destroyed during cloning); 3′ cloning site BsaI (destroyed during cloning)
How to cite: EF_B0015 was a gift from Bernardo Pollak (Addgene plasmid # 187520)
